Addgene plasmid #123011: PGY
Purpose: contains the chaperonin-60 universal target from phytoplasma baceria; used as a control for development of molecular diagnostic assays
Depositing lab: Tim Dumonceaux. Depositing organization: Agriculture and Agri-Food Canada, Saskatoon, SK.
Backbone
  Vector backbone: pGEM-T Easy
  Backbone manufacturer: Promega
  Vector type: molecular diagnostic assay control
Growth in bacteria
  Bacterial resistance: Ampicillin, 100 μg/mL
  Growth temperature: 37°C
  Growth strain: DH5alpha
  Copy number: High Copy
Gene/Insert
  Gene/Insert name: chaperonin-60 universal target (alt name: KJ939991)
  Insert size (bp): 552
  Cloning method: Unknown
Terms and licenses: Academic/Nonprofit Terms; Industry Terms: Not Available to Industry
Depositor comments: Cloning method is T-vector cloning of a PCR product
How to cite: PGY was a gift from Tim Dumonceaux (Addgene plasmid # 123011 ; http://n2t.net/addgene:123011 ; RRID:Addgene_123011)
