[The description below was written by a language model from this plasmid's Addgene catalogue record and pLannotate feature annotations shown in this document.]
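Description:
PGY is a small bacterial cloning plasmid (about 3.6 kb in the sequenced record) built on the Promega pGEM-T Easy backbone, and it serves as a reference template rather than an expression construct. It carries the chaperonin-60 (cpn60, groEL) "universal target" region from a phytoplasma, recorded as a 552 bp insert that was introduced by T-vector cloning of a PCR product. Automated annotation identifies the insert as a groL/groEL fragment by similarity to the homologue from Acholeplasma laidlawii, a relative of the phytoplasmas. That label reflects the closest database match, not the actual source organism. The record does not name the phytoplasma strain or group beyond the plasmid name and an alternative accession-style identifier.

The insert sits in the pGEM-T Easy cloning site, flanked by opposing T7 and SP6 phage promoters, which could be used for in vitro transcription of either strand. The site interrupts the lacZα fragment, which lies downstream of the lac promoter, lac operator and CAP binding site; this is the arrangement that allows blue/white screening of recombinants. Propagation in E. coli relies on a high-copy ColE1/pUC-type origin, with selection by ampicillin through the β-lactamase gene and its own promoter. An f1 origin permits single-stranded DNA production. Short annotated fragments, including a hornet peptide hit next to the insert and the lacI and bom pieces, are probably spurious matches or backbone remnants with no functional role.

The plasmid is intended as a positive control or standard for developing and validating molecular diagnostic assays that target cpn60 for phytoplasma detection.
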