Features (pLannotate 1.2.2; 14 found; start..end, strand, type, name):
     24..42      +  promoter       T7 promoter: promoter for bacteriophage T7 RNA polymerase
    102..707     +  CDS            groL (fragment): CH60_ACHLI - Also known as groEL From Acholeplasma laidlawii (strain PG-8A).
    713..775     -  CDS            VESPI_VESMG (fragment): Experimental evidence at protein level: Swiss-Prot protein existence level 1. Shows contractile activity on isolated ileum smooth muscle. From Vespa magnifica (Hornet).
    787..805     -  promoter       SP6 promoter: promoter for bacteriophage SP6 RNA polymerase
    847..863     -  protein_bind   lac operator: The lac repressor binds to the lac operator to inhibit transcription in E. coli. This inhibition can be relieved by adding lactose or isopropyl-β-D-thiogalactopyranoside (IPTG). lac repressor encoded by lacI
    871..901     -  promoter       lac promoter: promoter for the E. coli lac operon
    916..937     -  protein_bind   CAP binding site: CAP binding activates transcription in the presence of cAMP. E. coli catabolite activator protein
    950..1042    -  CDS            lacI (fragment): lac repressor; lacI; The lac repressor binds to the lac operator to inhibit transcription in E. coli. This inhibition can be relieved by adding lactose or isopropyl-β-D-thiogalactopyranoside (IPTG).
   1225..1813    -  rep_origin     ori: high-copy-number ColE1/pMB1/pBR322/pUC origin of replication
   1984..2844    -  CDS            AmpR: β-lactamase; bla; confers resistance to ampicillin, carbenicillin, and related antibiotics
   2845..2949    -  promoter       AmpR promoter: bla
   2976..3026    +  misc_feature   bom (fragment): basis of mobility region from pBR322
   3054..3482    -  rep_origin     f1 ori (sequence partly withheld): f1 bacteriophage origin of replication; arrow indicates direction of (+) strand synthesis
   3486..21      -  CDS            lacZα (fragment) (across the origin): LacZα fragment of β-galactosidase; lacZ fragment
>Addgene plasmid #123011 | PGY | addgene full sequence | sequence record 248864 | Addgene NGS Result
GTAAAACGACGGCCAGTGAATTGTAATACGACTCACTATAGGGCGAATTGGGCCCGACGTCGCATGCTCC
CGGCCGCCATGGCGGCCGCGGGAATTCGATTGATGGGGCGGGGGATGGGACGACGACAGCAATTGTTTTA
GCTCAAAGTATGATTCAAAAAGGTTTTAAATTTGTTAATTCTGGTGCTCAATCTGTTCTAGTTAAAAAAG
GAATTCTTAAAGCTTCACAAAAAGTCATAGAACAAATTTTAGAAAAATCTAAACCAATTTCTACACAAGA
AGAGATAGCTAATATCGCTACACTTTCTTCAGGTAGTAAAGAAATAGGCGAAATTATAGTTTCTGCAATA
AATAAAGTTACTCAAAAAGGAATAATTAGCATAGGAGAATCTAAAGGTTTAGAAACTGAATTAGAAGTTG
TTGAAGGAATGCAATATGATAAAGGTTATTTATCAAGTATTTTCGTTAATAAATTGGCCAATATGTCAGT
CGAATTCGAAAGAGCATTAATTTTGGTAACTGATCATAAAATTAATAACATTAACGAAATTAATCACTTA
TTGGAAGAAGTTAAAGCGAAAACTCAACCTTTGTTAATTATAGCTAATTCGTTTGATAACGATGTAATTA
ATATTTTGGCGCTAAATAAGTTTCATGGTATTTTAAATATCGCTGCTACTGATGCCCCTAGTTTTGGCGA
CCACCAAATCACTAGTGAATTCGCGGCCGCCTGCAGGTCGACCATATGGGAGAGCTCCCAACGCGTTGGA
TGCATAGCTTGAGTATTCTATAGTGTCACCTAAATAGCTTGGCGTAATCATGGTCATAGCTGTTTCCTGT
GTGAAATTGTTATCCGCTCACAATTCCACACAACATACGAGCCGGAAGCATAAAGTGTAAAGCCTGGGGT
GCCTAATGAGTGAGCTAACTCACATTAATTGCGTTGCGCTCACTGCCCGCTTTCCAGTCGGGAAACCTGT
CGTGCCAGCTGCATTAATGAATCGGCCAACGCGCGGGGAGAGGCGGTTTGCGTATTGGGCGCTCTTCCGC
TTCCTCGCTCACTGACTCGCTGCGCTCGGTCGTTCGGCTGCGGCGAGCGGTATCAGCTCACTCAAAGGCG
GTAATACGGTTATCCACAGAATCAGGGGATAACGCAGGAAAGAACATGTGAGCAAAAGGCCAGCAAAAGG
CCAGGAACCGTAAAAAGGCCGCGTTGCTGGCGTTTTTCCATAGGCTCCGCCCCCCTGACGAGCATCACAA
AAATCGACGCTCAAGTCAGAGGTGGCGAAACCCGACAGGACTATAAAGATACCAGGCGTTTCCCCCTGGA
AGCTCCCTCGTGCGCTCTCCTGTTCCGACCCTGCCGCTTACCGGATACCTGTCCGCCTTTCTCCCTTCGG
GAAGCGTGGCGCTTTCTCATAGCTCACGCTGTAGGTATCTCAGTTCGGTGTAGGTCGTTCGCTCCAAGCT
GGGCTGTGTGCACGAACCCCCCGTTCAGCCCGACCGCTGCGCCTTATCCGGTAACTATCGTCTTGAGTCC
AACCCGGTAAGACACGACTTATCGCCACTGGCAGCAGCCACTGGTAACAGGATTAGCAGAGCGAGGTATG
TAGGCGGTGCTACAGAGTTCTTGAAGTGGTGGCCTAACTACGGCTACACTAGAAGAACAGTATTTGGTAT
CTGCGCTCTGCTGAAGCCAGTTACCTTCGGAAAAAGAGTTGGTAGCTCTTGATCCGGCAAACAAACCACC
GCTGGTAGCGGTGGTTTTTTTGTTTGCAAGCAGCAGATTACGCGCAGAAAAAAAGGATCTCAAGAAGATC
CTTTGATCTTTTCTACGGGGTCTGACGCTCAGTGGAACGAAAACTCACGTTAAGGGATTTTGGTCATGAG
ATTATCAAAAAGGATCTTCACCTAGATCCTTTTAAATTAAAAATGAAGTTTTAAATCAATCTAAAGTATA
TATGAGTAAACTTGGTCTGACAGTTACCAATGCTTAATCAGTGAGGCACCTATCTCAGCGATCTGTCTAT
TTCGTTCATCCATAGTTGCCTGACTCCCCGTCGTGTAGATAACTACGATACGGGAGGGCTTACCATCTGG
CCCCAGTGCTGCAATGATACCGCGAGACCCACGCTCACCGGCTCCAGATTTATCAGCAATAAACCAGCCA
GCCGGAAGGGCCGAGCGCAGAAGTGGTCCTGCAACTTTATCCGCCTCCATCCAGTCTATTAATTGTTGCC
GGGAAGCTAGAGTAAGTAGTTCGCCAGTTAATAGTTTGCGCAACGTTGTTGCCATTGCTACAGGCATCGT
GGTGTCACGCTCGTCGTTTGGTATGGCTTCATTCAGCTCCGGTTCCCAACGATCAAGGCGAGTTACATGA
TCCCCCATGTTGTGCAAAAAAGCGGTTAGCTCCTTCGGTCCTCCGATCGTTGTCAGAAGTAAGTTGGCCG
CAGTGTTATCACTCATGGTTATGGCAGCACTGCATAATTCTCTTACTGTCATGCCATCCGTAAGATGCTT
TTCTGTGACTGGTGAGTACTCAACCAAGTCATTCTGAGAATAGTGTATGCGGCGACCGAGTTGCTCTTGC
CCGGCGTCAATACGGGATAATACCGCGCCACATAGCAGAACTTTAAAAGTGCTCATCATTGGAAAACGTT
CTTCGGGGCGAAAACTCTCAAGGATCTTACCGCTGTTGAGATCCAGTTCGATGTAACCCACTCGTGCACC
CAACTGATCTTCAGCATCTTTTACTTTCACCAGCGTTTCTGGGTGAGCAAAAACAGGAAGGCAAAATGCC
GCAAAAAAGGGAATAAGGGCGACACGGAAATGTTGAATACTCATACTCTTCCTTTTTCAATATTATTGAA
GCATTTATCAGGGTTATTGTCTCATGAGCGGATACATATTTGAATGTATTTAGAAAAATAAACAAATAGG
GGTTCCGCGCACATTTCCCCGAAAAGTGCCACCTGATGCGGTGTGAAATACCGCACAGATGCGTAAGGAG
AAAATACCGCATCAGGAAATTGTAAGCGTTAATATTTTGTTAAAATTCGCGTTAAATTTTTGTTAAATCA
GCTCATTTTTTAACCAATAGGCCGAAATCGGCAAAATCCCTTATAAATCAAAAGAATAGACCGAGATAGG
GT
[37 nt withheld, positions 3153-3189]
AAAGAACGTGGACTCCAACGTCAAAGG
[49 nt withheld, positions 3217-3265]
T
[91 nt withheld, positions 3267-3357]
G
[124 nt withheld, positions 3359-3482]
CCATTCGCCATTCAGGCTGCGCAACTGTTGGGAAGGGCGATCGGTGCGGGCCTCTTCGCTATTACGCCAG
CTGGCGAAAGGGGGATGTGCTGCAAGGCGATTAAGTTGGGTAACGCCAGGGTTTTCCCAGTCACGACGTT
