>Addgene plasmid #123011 | PGY | depositor partial sequence | sequence record 234896 | PGY
GCAATTGTTTTAGCTCAAAGTATGATTCAAAAAGGTTTTAAATTTGTTAATTCTGGTGCTCAATCTGTTC
TAGTTAAAAAAGGAATTCTTAAAGCTTCACAAAAAGTCATAGAACAAATTTTAGAAAAATCTAAACCAAT
TTCTACACAAGAAGAGATAGCTAATATCGCTACACTTTCTTCAGGTAGTAAAGAAATAGGCGAAATTATA
GTTTCTGCAATAAATAAAGTTACTCAAAAAGGAATAATTAGCATAGGAGAATCTAAAGGTTTAGAAACTG
AATTAGAAGTTGTTGAAGGAATGCAATATGATAAAGGTTATTTATCAAGTATTTTCGTTAATAAATTGGC
CAATATGTCAGTCGAATTCGAAAGAGCATTAATTTTGGTAACTGATCATAAAATTAATAACATTAACGAA
ATTAATCACTTATTGGAAGAAGTTAAAGCGAAAACTCAACCTTTGTTAATTATAGCTAATTCGTTTGATA
ACGATGTAATTAATATTTTGGCGCTAAATAAGTTTCATGGTATTTTAAATATCGCTGCTACT
